>Addgene plasmid #210572 | pUB_SM-RLuc0---MS2 | addgene full sequence | sequence record 416791 | Addgene NGS Result
TGGAAGGGCTAATTCACTCCCAAAGAAGACAAGATATCCTTGATCTGTGGATCTACCACACACAAGGCTA
CTTCCCTGATTAGCAGAACTACACACCAGGGCCAGGGGTCAGATATCCACTGACCTTTGGATGGTGCTAC
AAGCTAGTACCAGTTGAGCCAGATAAGGTAGAAGAGGCCAATAAAGGAGAGAACACCAGCTTGTTACACC
CTGTGAGCCTGCATGGGATGGATGACCCGGAGAGAGAAGTGTTAGAGTGGAGGTTTGACAGCCGCCTAGC
ATTTCATCACGTGGCCCGAGAGCTGCATCCGGAGTACTTCAAGAACTGCTGATATCGAGCTTGCTACAAG
GGACTTTCCGCTGGGGACTTTCCAGGGAGGCGTGGCCTGGGCGGGACTGGGGAGTGGCGAGCCCTCAGAT
CCTGCATATAAGCAGCTGCTTTTTGCCTGTACTGGGTCTCTCTGGTTAGACCAGATCTGAGCCTGGGAGC
TCTCTGGCTAACTAGGGAACCCACTGCTTAAGCCTCAATAAAGCTTGCCTTGAGTGCTTCAAGTAGTGTG
TGCCCGTCTGTTGTGTGACTCTGGTAACTAGAGATCCCTCAGACCCTTTTAGTCAGTGTGGAAAATCTCT
AGCAGTGGCGCCCGAACAGGGACTTGAAAGCGAAAGGGAAACCAGAGGAGCTCTCTCGACGCAGGACTCG
GCTTGCTGAAGCGCGCACGGCAAGAGGCGAGGGGCGGCGACTGGTGAGTACGCCAAAAATTTTGACTAGC
GGAGGCTAGAAGGAGAGAGATGGGTGCGAGAGCGTCAGTATTAAGCGGGGGAGAATTAGATCGCGATGGG
AAAAAATTCGGTTAAGGCCAGGGGGAAAGAAAAAATATAAATTAAAACATATAGTATGGGCAAGCAGGGA
GCTAGAACGATTCGCAGTTAATCCTGGCCTGTTAGAAACATCAGAAGGCTGTAGACAAATACTGGGACAG
CTACAACCATCCCTTCAGACAGGATCAGAAGAACTTAGATCATTATATAATACAGTAGCAACCCTCTATT
GTGTGCATCAAAGGATAGAGATAAAAGACACCAAGGAAGCTTTAGACAAGATAGAGGAAGAGCAAAACAA
AAGTAAGACCACCGCACAGCAAGCGGCCGGCCGCTGATCTTCAGACCTGGAGGAGGAGATATGAGGGACA
ATTGGAGAAGTGAATTATATAAATATAAAGTAGTAAAAATTGAACCATTAGGAGTAGCACCCACCAAGGC
AAAGAGAAGAGTGGTGCAGAGAGAAAAAAGAGCAGTGGGAATAGGAGCTTTGTTCCTTGGGTTCTTGGGA
GCAGCAGGAAGCACTATGGGCGCAGCGTCAATGACGCTGACGGTACAGGCCAGACAATTATTGTCTGGTA
TAGTGCAGCAGCAGAACAATTTGCTGAGGGCTATTGAGGCGCAACAGCATCTGTTGCAACTCACAGTCTG
GGGCATCAAGCAGCTCCAGGCAAGAATCCTGGCTGTGGAAAGATACCTAAAGGATCAACAGCTCCTGGGG
ATTTGGGGTTGCTCTGGAAAACTCATTTGCACCACTGCTGTGCCTTGGAATGCTAGTTGGAGTAATAAAT
CTCTGGAACAGATTTGGAATCACACGACCTGGATGGAGTGGGACAGAGAAATTAACAATTACACAAGCTT
AATACACTCCTTAATTGAAGAATCGCAAAACCAGCAAGAAAAGAATGAACAAGAATTATTGGAATTAGAT
AAATGGGCAAGTTTGTGGAATTGGTTTAACATAACAAATTGGCTGTGGTATATAAAATTATTCATAATGA
TAGTAGGAGGCTTGGTAGGTTTAAGAATAGTTTTTGCTGTACTTTCTATAGTGAATAGAGTTAGGCAGGG
ATATTCACCATTATCGTTTCAGACCCACCTCCCAACCCCGAGGGGACCCGACAGGCCCGAAGGAATAGAA
GAAGAAGGTGGAGAGAGAGACAGAGACAGATCCATTCGATTAGTGAACGGATCTCGACGGTATCGCCGAA
TTCACAAATGGCAGTATTCATCCACAATTTTAAAAGAAAAGGGGGGATTGGGGGGTACAGTGCAGGGGAA
AGAATAGTAGACATAATAGCAACAGACATACAAACTAAAGAATTACAAAAACAAATTACAAAAATTCAAA
ATTTTCGGGTTTATTACAGGGACAGCAGAGATCCAGTTTGGACTAGTGGCCTCCGCGCCGGGTTTTGGCG
CCTCCCGCGGGCGCCCCCCTCCTCACGGCGAGCGCTGCCACGTCAGACGAAGGGCGCAGCGAGCGTCCTG
ATCCTTCCGCCCGGACGCTCAGGACAGCGGCCCGCTGCTCATAAGACTCGGCCTTAGAACCCCAGTATCA
GCAGAAGGACATTTTAGGACGGGACTTGGGTGACTCTAGGGCACTGGTTTTCTTTCCAGAGAGCGGAACA
GGCGAGGAAAAGTAGTCCCTTCTCGGCGATTCTGCGGAGGGATCTCCGTGGGGCGGTGAACGCCGATGAT
TATATAAGGACGCGCCGGGTGTGGCACAGCTAGTTCCGTCGCAGCCGGGATTTGGGTCGCGGTTCTTGTT
TGTGGATCGCTGTGATCGTCACTTGGCGGCCGCCACCATGGACTACAAGGACGACGACGACAAAGGTGAC
TACAAAGATGATGACGATAAAGGCGACTATAAGGACGATGACGACAAGGGCGGAAACTCACTGATCAAGG
AAAACATGCGGATGAAGGTGGTGATGGAGGGCTCCGTGAATGGTCACCAGTTCAAGTGCACCGGAGAGGG
AGAGGGAAACCCGTACATGGGAACTCAGACCATGCGCATTAAGGTCATCGAAGGAGGTCCGCTGCCGTTC
GCTTTCGATATCCTGGCCACTTCGTTCGGAGGAGGGTCGCGCACGTTCATCAAGTACCCGAAGGGAATCC
CGGACTTCTTTAAGCAGTCATTCCCGGAAGGATTCACTTGGGAACGGGTGACCCGGTATGAAGATGGAGG
TGTGGTGACTGTCATGCAAGATACTTCGCTGGAGGATGGGTGCCTCGTGTACCACGTCCAAGTCCGCGGA
GTGAATTTCCCGTCCAACGGACCAGTGATGCAGAAAAAGACGAAGGGTTGGGAACCTAATACTGAAATGA
TGTACCCCGCAGACGGAGGGCTGAGGGGCTACACCCACATGGCGCTGAAGGTCGACGGAGGAGATTACAA
GGATGACGACGATAAGCAACAAGATTACAAAGACGATGATGACAAGGGCCAGCAGGGCGACTACAAGGAC
GACGACGACAAGCAGCAGGACTACAAAGATGACGATGATAAAGGAGGAGGACATCTGTCCTGTTCGTTCG
TGACCACCTACAGATCAAAGAAAACCGTGGGAAACATCAAGATGCCGGGCATTCATGCCGTCGACCACCG
CCTGGAGCGGCTCGAAGAATCAGACAATGAGATGTTCGTCGTGCAAAGAGAACATGCCGTGGCCAAGTTC
GCGGGACTGGGAGGCGGTGGAGGCGATTACAAAGACGATGATGACAAGGGTGACTATAAAGACGACGATG
ACAAAGGGGATTACAAGGATGATGATGATAAGGGAGGCGGTGGATCAGGTGGAGGAGGTTCACTGCAGAC
TTCGAAAGTTTATGATCCAGAACAAAGGAAACGGATGATAACTGGTCCGCAGTGGTGGGCCAGATGTAAA
CAAATGAATGTTCTTGATTCATTTATTAATTATTATGATTCAGAAAAACATGCAGAAAATGCTGTTATTT
TTTTACATGGTAACGCGGCCTCTTCTTATTTATGGCGACATGTTGTGCCACATATTGAGCCAGTAGCGCG
GTGTATTATACCAGACCTTATTGGTATGGGCAAATCAGGCAAATCTGGTAATGGTTCTTATAGGTTACTT
GATCATTACAAATATCTTACTGCATGGTTTGAACTTCTTAATTTACCAAAGAAGATCATTTTTGTCGGCC
ATGATTGGGGTGCTTGTTTGGCATTTCATTATAGCTATGAGCATCAAGATAAGATCAAAGCAATAGTTCA
CGCTGAAAGTGTAGTAGATGTGATTGAATCATGGGATGAATGGCCTGATATTGAAGAAGATATTGCGTTG
ATCAAATCTGAAGAAGGAGAAAAAATGGTTTTGGAGAATAACTTCTTCGTGGAAACCATGTTGCCATCAA
AAATCATGAGAAAGTTAGAACCAGAAGAATTTGCAGCATATCTTGAACCATTCAAAGAGAAAGGTGAAGT
TCGTCGTCCAACATTATCATGGCCTCGTGAAATCCCGTTAGTAAAAGGTGGTAAACCTGACGTTGTACAA
ATTGTTAGGAATTATAATGCTTATCTACGTGCAAGTGATGATTTACCAAAAATGTTTATTGAATCGGACC
CAGGATTCTTTTCCAATGCTATTGTTGAAGGTGCCAAGAAGTTTCCTAATACTGAATTTGTCAAAGTAAA
AGGTCTTCATTTTTCGCAAGAAGATGCACCTGATGAAATGGGAAAATATATCAAATCGTTCGTTGAGCGA
GTTCTCAAAAATGAACAATAAGCTAGCTAGGCGGACTGTTACTGAGCTGCGTTTTACACCCTTTCTTTGA
CAAAACCTAACTTGCGCAGAAAAAAAAAAAATAAGAGACAACATTGGCATGGCTTTGTTTTTTTAAATTT
TTTTTAAAGTTTTTTTTTTTTTTTTTTTTTTTTAAGTTTTTTTGTTTTGTTTTGGCGCTTTTGACTCAGG
ATTTAAAAACTGGAACGGTGAAGGCGACAGCAGTTGGTTGGAGCAAACATCCCCCAAAGTTCTACAAATG
TGGCTGAGGACTTTGTACATTGTTTTGTTTTTTTTTTTTTTGGTTTTGTCTTTTTTTAATAGTCATTCCA
AGTATCCATGAAATAAGTGGTTACAGGAAGTCCCTCACCCTCCCAAAAGCCACCCCCACTCCTAAGAGGA
GGATGGTCGCGTCCATGCCCTGAGTCCACCCCGGGGAAGGTGACAACCGGTAACCTACAAACGGGTGGAG
GATCACCCCACCCGACACTTCACAATCAAGGGGTACAATACACAAGGGTGGAGGAACACCCCACCCTCCA
GACACATTACACAGAAATCCAATCAAACAGAAGCACCATCAGGGCTTCTGCTACCAAATTTATCTCAAAA
AACTACAACAAGGAATCACCATCAGGGATTCCCTGTGCAATATACGTCAAACGAGGGCCACGACGGGAGG
ACGATCACGCCTCCCGAATATCGGCATGTCTGGCTTTCGAATTCAGTGCGTGGAGCATCAGCCCACGCAG
CCAATCAGAGTCGAATACAAGTCGACTTTCGCGAAGAGCATCAGCCTTCGCGCCATTCTTACACAAACCA
CACTCTCCCCTACAGGAACAGCATCAGCGTTCCTGCCCAGTACCCAACTCAAGAAAATTTATGTCCCCAT
GCAGCATCAGCGCATGGGCCCCAAGAATACATCCCCAACAAAATCACATCCGAGCACCAACAGGGCTCGG
AGTGTTGTTTCTTGTCCAACTGGACAAACCCTCCATGGACCATCAGGCCATGGACTCTCACCAACAAGAC
AAAAACTACTCTTCTCGAAGCAGCATCAGCGCTTCGAAACACTCGAGCATACATTGTGCCTATTTCTTGG
GTGGACGATCACGCCACCCATGCTCTCACGAATTTCAAAACACGGACAAGGACGAGCACCACCAGGGCTC
GTCGTTCCACGTCCAATACGATTACTTACCTTTCGGGATCACGATCACGGATCCCGCAGCTACATCACTT
CCACTCAGGACATTCAAGCATGCACGATCACGGCATGCTCCACAAGTCTCAACCACAGAAACTACCAAAT
GGGTTCAGCACCAGCGAACCCACTCCTACCTCAAACCTCTTCCCACAAAACTGGCAAGCAGGATCACCGC
TTGCCCATTCCAACATACCAAATCAAAAACAATTACTGGTACAGCATCAGCGTACCAGCCCACATCTCTC
ACTACTATCAAAAACCAAACCGTTCAGCAACAGCGAACGGTACACACGGAAAAATCAACTGGTTTACAAA
TACGAAAGACGATCACGCTTTCGTCCAGCGCAAACTATTACGAAAAACATCCGACGGGAAGAGCAACAGC
CTTCCCGCGGCGGAAAACCTCACAAAAACACGACAAACGGATGCACGAACACGGCATCCGCCGACAACCC
ACAAACTTACAACCAGGCAAACGGTGCAGGATCACCGCACCGTACATCAAACACCTCAGATCTCATATCG
ATAGATCCTAATCAACCTCTGGATTACAAAATTTGTGAAAGATTGACTGGTATTCTTAACTATGTTGCTC
CTTTTACGCTATGTGGATACGCTGCTTTAATGCCTTTGTATCATGCTATTGCTTCCCGTATGGCTTTCAT
TTTCTCCTCCTTGTATAAATCCTGGTTGCTGTCTCTTTATGAGGAGTTGTGGCCCGTTGTCAGGCAACGT
GGCGTGGTGTGCACTGTGTTTGCTGACGCAACCCCCACTGGTTGGGGCATTGCCACCACCTGTCAGCTCC
TTTCCGGGACTTTCGCTTTCCCCCTCCCTATTGCCACGGCGGAACTCATCGCCGCCTGCCTTGCCCGCTG
CTGGACAGGGGCTCGGCTGTTGGGCACTGACAATTCCGTGGTGTTGTCGGGGAAATCATCGTCCTTTCCT
TGGCTGCTCGCCTGTGTTGCCACCTGGATTCTGCGCGGGACGTCCTTCTGCTACGTCCCTTCGGCCCTCA
ATCCAGCGGACCTTCCTTCCCGCGGCCTGCTGCCGGCTCTGCGGCCTCTTCCGCGTCTTCGCCTTCGCCC
TCAGACGAGTCGGATCTCCCTTTGGGCCGCCTCCCCGCCTGAGATCCTTTAAGACCAATGACTTACAAGG
CAGCTGTAGATCTTAGCCACTTTTTAAAAGAAAAGGGGGGACTGGAAGGGCTAATTCACTCCCAACGAAG
ACAAGATCTGCTTTTTGCTTGTACTGGGTCTCTCTGGTTAGACCAGATCTGAGCCTGGGAGCTCTCTGGC
TAACTAGGGAACCCACTGCTTAAGCCTCAATAAAGCTTGCCTTGAGTGCTTCAAGTAGTGTGTGCCCGTC
TGTTGTGTGACTCTGGTAACTAGAGATCCCTCAGACCCTTTTAGTCAGTGTGGAAAATCTCTAGCAGTAG
TAGTTCATGTCATCTTATTATTCAGTATTTATAACTTGCAAAGAAATGAATATCAGAGAGTGAGAGGCCC
GGGTTAATTAAGGAAAGGGCTAGATCATTCTTGAAGACGAAAGGGCCTCGTGATACGCCTATTTTTATAG
GTTAATGTCATGATAATAATGGTTTCTTAGACGTCAGGTGGCACTTTTCGGGGAAATGTGCGCGGAACCC
CTATTTGTTTATTTTTCTAAATACATTCAAATATGTATCCGCTCATGAGACAATAACCCTGATAAATGCT
TCAATAATATTGAAAAAGGAAGAGTATGAGTATTCAACATTTCCGTGTCGCCCTTATTCCCTTTTTTGCG
GCATTTTGCCTTCCTGTTTTTGCTCACCCAGAAACGCTGGTGAAAGTAAAAGATGCTGAAGATCAGTTGG
GTGCACGAGTGGGTTACATCGAACTGGATCTCAACAGCGGTAAGATCCTTGAGAGTTTTCGCCCCGAAGA
ACGTTTTCCAATGATGAGCACTTTTAAAGTTCTGCTATGTGGCGCGGTATTATCCCGTGTTGACGCCGGG
CAAGAGCAACTCGGTCGCCGCATACACTATTCTCAGAATGACTTGGTTGAGTACTCACCAGTCACAGAAA
AGCATCTTACGGATGGCATGACAGTAAGAGAATTATGCAGTGCTGCCATAACCATGAGTGATAACACTGC
GGCCAACTTACTTCTGACAACGATCGGAGGACCGAAGGAGCTAACCGCTTTTTTGCACAACATGGGGGAT
CATGTAACTCGCCTTGATCGTTGGGAACCGGAGCTGAATGAAGCCATACCAAACGACGAGCGTGACACCA
CGATGCCTGTAGCAATGGCAACAACGTTGCGCAAACTATTAACTGGCGAACTACTTACTCTAGCTTCCCG
GCAACAATTAATAGACTGGATGGAGGCGGATAAAGTTGCAGGACCACTTCTGCGCTCGGCCCTTCCGGCT
GGCTGGTTTATTGCTGATAAATCTGGAGCCGGTGAGCGTGGGTCTCGCGGTATCATTGCAGCACTGGGGC
CAGATGGTAAGCCCTCCCGTATCGTAGTTATCTACACGACGGGGAGTCAGGCAACTATGGATGAACGAAA
TAGACAGATCGCTGAGATAGGTGCCTCACTGATTAAGCATTGGTAACTGTCAGACCAAGTTTACTCATAT
ATACTTTAGATTGATTTAAAACTTCATTTTTAATTTAAAAGGATCTAGGTGAAGATCCTTTTTGATAATC
TCATGACCAAAATCCCTTAACGTGAGTTTTCGTTCCACTGAGCGTCAGACCCCGTAGAAAAGATCAAAGG
ATCTTCTTGAGATCCTTTTTTTCTGCGCGTAATCTGCTGCTTGCAAACAAAAAAACCACCGCTACCAGCG
GTGGTTTGTTTGCCGGATCAAGAGCTACCAACTCTTTTTCCGAAGGTAACTGGCTTCAGCAGAGCGCAGA
TACCAAATACTGTTCTTCTAGTGTAGCCGTAGTTAGGCCACCACTTCAAGAACTCTGTAGCACCGCCTAC
ATACCTCGCTCTGCTAATCCTGTTACCAGTGGCTGCTGCCAGTGGCGATAAGTCGTGTCTTACCGGGTTG
GACTCAAGACGATAGTTACCGGATAAGGCGCAGCGGTCGGGCTGAACGGGGGGTTCGTGCACACAGCCCA
GCTTGGAGCGAACGACCTACACCGAACTGAGATACCTACAGCGTGAGCTATGAGAAAGCGCCACGCTTCC
CGAAGGGAGAAAGGCGGACAGGTATCCGGTAAGCGGCAGGGTCGGAACAGGAGAGCGCACGAGGGAGCTT
CCAGGGGGAAACGCCTGGTATCTTTATAGTCCTGTCGGGTTTCGCCACCTCTGACTTGAGCGTCGATTTT
TGTGATGCTCGTCAGGGGGGCGGAGCCTATGGAAAAACGCCAGCAACGCGGCCTTTTTACGGTTCCTGGC
CTTTTGCTGGCCTTTTGCTCACATGTTCTTTCCTGCGTTATCCCCTGATTCTGTGGATAACCGTATTACC
GCCTTTGAGTGAGCTGATACCGCTCGCCGCAGCCGAACGACCGAGCGCAGCGAGTCAGTGAGCGAGGAAG
CGGAAGAGCGCCCAATACGCAAACCGCCTCTCCCCGCGCGTTGGCCGATTCATTAATGCAGCAAGCTCAT
GGCTGACTAATTTTTTTTATTTATGCAGAGGCCGAGGCCGCCTCGGCCTCTGAGCTATTCCAGAAGTAGT
GAGGAGGCTTTTTTGGAGGCCTAGGCTTTTGCAAAAAGCTCCCCGTGGCACGACAGGTTTCCCGACTGGA
AAGCGGGCAGTGAGCGCAACGCAATTAATGTGAGTTAGCTCACTCATTAGGCACCCCAGGCTTTACACTT
TATGCTTCCGGCTCGTATGTTGTGTGGAATTGTGAGCGGATAACAATTTCACACAGGAAACAGCTATGAC
ATGATTACGAATTTCACAAATAAAGCATTTTTTTCACTGCATTCTAGTTGTGGTTTGTCCAAACTCATCA
ATGTATCTTATCATGTCTGGATCAACTGGATAACTCAAGCTAACCAAAATCATCCCAAACTTCCCACCCC
ATACCCTATTACCACTGCCAATTACCTGTGGTTTCATTTACTCTAAACCTGTGATTCCTCTGAATTATTT
TCATTTTAAAGAAATTGTATTTGTTAAATATGTACTACAAACTTAGTAGT
Features (pLannotate 1.2.2; 27 found; start..end, strand, type, name):
    377..634     +  LTR            5' LTR (truncated): truncated 5' long terminal repeat (LTR) from HIV-1
    681..806     +  misc_feature   HIV-1 Ψ: packaging signal of human immunodeficiency virus type 1
    790..1128    +  CDS            HIV-1 gag (fragment): gag protein from human immunodeficiency virus 1; gag
   1303..1536    +  misc_feature   RRE: The Rev response element (RRE) of HIV-1 allows for Rev-dependent mRNA export from the nucleus to the cytoplasm.
   1913..2013    +  CDS            Rev (fragment): human immunodeficiency virus 1 (HIV-1) Rev protein; rev; enhances nuclear export of unspliced and incompletely spliced viral mRNAs
   2058..2175    +  misc_feature   cPPT/CTS: central polypurine tract and central termination sequence of HIV-1
   2218..2616    +  promoter       UbC promoter: human ubiquitin C promoter
   2628..2653    +  CDS            5xFLAG (fragment): five tandem FLAG® epitope tags
   2658..2681    +  CDS            3xFLAG (fragment): three tandem FLAG® epitope tags
   2685..2709    +  CDS            3xFLAG (fragment): three tandem FLAG® epitope tags
   2712..3518    +  CDS            mRuby2: mRuby2 is a basic (constitutively fluorescent) red fluorescent protein published in 2012, derived from Entacmaea quadricolor. It has moderate acid sensitivity.
   3579..3603    +  CDS            2xFLAG (fragment): two tandem FLAG® epitope tags
   3638..4571    +  CDS            Rluc (fragment): luciferase from the anthozoan coelenterate Renilla reniformis (sea pansy)
   6310..6898    +  misc_feature   WPRE: woodchuck hepatitis virus posttranscriptional regulatory element
   6906..6971    +  CDS            nef (fragment): NEF_HV1Z2 - Experimental evidence at protein level: Swiss-Prot protein existence level 1. Extracellular Nef protein targets CD4(+) T-lymphocytes for apoptosis by interacting with CXCR4 surface receptors. From Human immunodeficiency virus type 1 group M subtype D (isolate Z2/CDC-Z34) (HIV-1).
   6973..7206    +  LTR            3' LTR (ΔU3): self-inactivating 3' long terminal repeat (LTR) from HIV-1
   7411..7515    +  promoter       AmpR promoter: bla
   7516..8376    +  CDS            AmpR: β-lactamase; bla; confers resistance to ampicillin, carbenicillin, and related antibiotics
   8547..9135    +  rep_origin     ori: high-copy-number ColE1/pMB1/pBR322/pUC origin of replication
   9318..9372    +  CDS            lacI (fragment): lac repressor; lacI; The lac repressor binds to the lac operator to inhibit transcription in E. coli. This inhibition can be relieved by adding lactose or isopropyl-β-D-thiogalactopyranoside (IPTG).
   9378..9471    +  rep_origin     SV40 ori (fragment): SV40 origin of replication
   9496..9533    +  CDS            lacI (fragment): lac repressor; lacI; The lac repressor binds to the lac operator to inhibit transcription in E. coli. This inhibition can be relieved by adding lactose or isopropyl-β-D-thiogalactopyranoside (IPTG).
   9546..9567    +  protein_bind   CAP binding site: CAP binding activates transcription in the presence of cAMP. E. coli catabolite activator protein
   9582..9612    +  promoter       lac promoter: promoter for the E. coli lac operon
   9620..9636    +  protein_bind   lac operator: The lac repressor binds to the lac operator to inhibit transcription in E. coli. This inhibition can be relieved by adding lactose or isopropyl-β-D-thiogalactopyranoside (IPTG). lac repressor encoded by lacI
   9670..9753    +  polyA_signal   SV40 poly(A) signal (fragment): SV40 polyadenylation signal
   9920..329     +  CDS            nef (fragment) (across the origin): NEF_HV1BR - Experimental evidence at protein level: Swiss-Prot protein existence level 1. Extracellular Nef protein targets CD4(+) T-lymphocytes for apoptosis by interacting with CXCR4 surface receptors (PubMed:14990729). From Human immunodeficiency virus type 1 group M subtype B (isolate BRU/LAI) (HIV-1).
