[The description below was written by a language model from this plasmid's Addgene catalogue record and pLannotate feature annotations shown in this document.]
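Description:
pUB_SM-RLuc0---MS2 is a roughly 9.9 kb HIV-1-based lentiviral transfer plasmid for mammalian expression, built on the pUB backbone. It is maintained in E. coli through a high-copy ColE1/pUC-type origin and an ampicillin resistance (β-lactamase) cassette. The viral framework comprises a truncated 5' LTR, the Ψ packaging signal with an adjoining gag fragment, the Rev response element for Rev-dependent nuclear export of the genomic RNA, the cPPT/CTS, a WPRE that enhances transcript expression, and a self-inactivating ΔU3 3' LTR. Together these allow the cassette to be packaged into lentiviral particles and integrated into target cells, although the plasmid can equally be used by direct transfection.

The payload is driven by the human ubiquitin C promoter and encodes a "spaghetti monster" FLAG tag fused to the N terminus of Renilla luciferase recoded with nonoptimal synonymous codons. The annotation software reports several short FLAG epitope repeats flanking a region it calls mRuby2. This most likely reflects the fluorescent-protein-like scaffold into which spaghetti monster epitopes are embedded, rather than a functional red reporter, though the record does not say so explicitly. The array of FLAG epitopes allows nascent peptides to be detected by anti-FLAG probes as they emerge from the ribosome. According to the catalogue entry, MS2 hairpins sit in the 3' UTR to mark the mRNA through MS2 coat protein binding. They are not annotated in the feature table but presumably occupy the unannotated stretch between the luciferase and the WPRE. The associated study concerns how synonymous codon usage affects translation initiation, so the construct appears intended for imaging translation of single mRNAs and for luciferase readouts of a nonoptimal-codon reporter.
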