Addgene plasmid #210572: pUB_SM-RLuc0---MS2
Purpose: Expresses SM(FLAG)-nonoptimal Renilla with 3'UTR MS2 hairpins
Depositing lab: Olivia Rissland. Depositing organization: University of Colorado Denver and Anschutz Medical Campus. Publication: Synonymous codon usage regulates translation initiation. Barrington CL, Galindo G, Koch AL, Horton ER, Morrison EJ, Tisa S, Stasevich TJ, Rissland OS. Cell Rep. 2023 Dec 26;42(12):113413. doi: 10.1016/j.celrep.2023.113413. Epub 2023 Dec 12. PubMed 38096059.
Backbone
  Vector backbone: pUB
  Total vector size (bp): 9926
  Vector type: Mammalian Expression, Lentiviral, Luciferase
Growth in bacteria
  Bacterial resistance: Ampicillin, 100 μg/mL
  Growth temperature: 37°C
  Growth strain: NEB Stable
  Copy number: High Copy
Gene/Insert
  Gene/Insert name: Spaghetti monster (FLAG)-nonoptimal Renilla luciferase (alt names: Renilla; Ren)
  Insert size (bp): 1944
  Promoter: UBC human
  Tag / fusion protein: Spaghetti monster (FLAG) (N terminal on insert)
  Cloning method: Restriction Enzyme; 5′ cloning site NotI (not destroyed); 3′ cloning site NheI (unknown if destroyed)
  Sequencing primers: 5′ UBC_F
Terms and licenses: Academic/Nonprofit Terms; Industry Terms: Not Available to Industry
How to cite: pUB_SM-RLuc0---MS2 was a gift from Olivia Rissland (Addgene plasmid # 210572 ; http://n2t.net/addgene:210572 ; RRID:Addgene_210572)
